>Addgene plasmid #231933 | pcDNA5-ZNF207_∆RNA1-2_-3xFLAG | addgene full sequence | sequence record 461144 | Addgene NGS Result
TTGCAGGATCGCCGCGGCTCCGGGCGTATATGCTCCGCATTGGTCTTGACCAACTCTATCAGAGCTTGGT
TGACGGCAATTTCGATGATGCAGCTTGGGCGCAGGGTCGATGCGACGCAATCGTCCGATCCGGAGCCGGG
ACTGTCGGGCGTACACAAATCGCCCGCAGAAGCGCGGCCGTCTGGACCGATGGCTGTGTAGAAGTACTCG
CCGATAGTGGAAACCGACGCCCCAGCACTCGTCCGAGGGCAAAGGAATAGCACGTACTACGAGATTTCGA
TTCCACCGCCGCCTTCTATGAAAGGTTGGGCTTCGGAATCGTTTTCCGGGACGCCGGCTGGATGATCCTC
CAGCGCGGGGATCTCATGCTGGAGTTCTTCGCCCACCCCAACTTGTTTATTGCAGCTTATAATGGTTACA
AATAAAGCAATAGCATCACAAATTTCACAAATAAAGCATTTTTTTCACTGCATTCTAGTTGTGGTTTGTC
CAAACTCATCAATGTATCTTATCATGTCTGTATACCGTCGACCTCTAGCTAGAGCTTGGCGTAATCATGG
TCATAGCTGTTTCCTGTGTGAAATTGTTATCCGCTCACAATTCCACACAACATACGAGCCGGAAGCATAA
AGTGTAAAGCCTGGGGTGCCTAATGAGTGAGCTAACTCACATTAATTGCGTTGCGCTCACTGCCCGCTTT
CCAGTCGGGAAACCTGTCGTGCCAGCTGCATTAATGAATCGGCCAACGCGCGGGGAGAGGCGGTTTGCGT
ATTGGGCGCTCTTCCGCTTCCTCGCTCACTGACTCGCTGCGCTCGGTCGTTCGGCTGCGGCGAGCGGTAT
CAGCTCACTCAAAGGCGGTAATACGGTTATCCACAGAATCAGGGGATAACGCAGGAAAGAACATGTGAGC
AAAAGGCCAGCAAAAGGCCAGGAACCGTAAAAAGGCCGCGTTGCTGGCGTTTTTCCATAGGCTCCGCCCC
CCTGACGAGCATCACAAAAATCGACGCTCAAGTCAGAGGTGGCGAAACCCGACAGGACTATAAAGATACC
AGGCGTTTCCCCCTGGAAGCTCCCTCGTGCGCTCTCCTGTTCCGACCCTGCCGCTTACCGGATACCTGTC
CGCCTTTCTCCCTTCGGGAAGCGTGGCGCTTTCTCATAGCTCACGCTGTAGGTATCTCAGTTCGGTGTAG
GTCGTTCGCTCCAAGCTGGGCTGTGTGCACGAACCCCCCGTTCAGCCCGACCGCTGCGCCTTATCCGGTA
ACTATCGTCTTGAGTCCAACCCGGTAAGACACGACTTATCGCCACTGGCAGCAGCCACTGGTAACAGGAT
TAGCAGAGCGAGGTATGTAGGCGGTGCTACAGAGTTCTTGAAGTGGTGGCCTAACTACGGCTACACTAGA
AGAACAGTATTTGGTATCTGCGCTCTGCTGAAGCCAGTTACCTTCGGAAAAAGAGTTGGTAGCTCTTGAT
CCGGCAAACAAACCACCGCTGGTAGCGGTGGTTTTTTTGTTTGCAAGCAGCAGATTACGCGCAGAAAAAA
AGGATCTCAAGAAGATCCTTTGATCTTTTCTACGGGGTCTGACGCTCAGTGGAACGAAAACTCACGTTAA
GGGATTTTGGTCATGAGATTATCAAAAAGGATCTTCACCTAGATCCTTTTAAATTAAAAATGAAGTTTTA
AATCAATCTAAAGTATATATGAGTAAACTTGGTCTGACAGTTACCAATGCTTAATCAGTGAGGCACCTAT
CTCAGCGATCTGTCTATTTCGTTCATCCATAGTTGCCTGACTCCCCGTCGTGTAGATAACTACGATACGG
GAGGGCTTACCATCTGGCCCCAGTGCTGCAATGATACCGCGAGACCCACGCTCACCGGCTCCAGATTTAT
CAGCAATAAACCAGCCAGCCGGAAGGGCCGAGCGCAGAAGTGGTCCTGCAACTTTATCCGCCTCCATCCA
GTCTATTAATTGTTGCCGGGAAGCTAGAGTAAGTAGTTCGCCAGTTAATAGTTTGCGCAACGTTGTTGCC
ATTGCTACAGGCATCGTGGTGTCACGCTCGTCGTTTGGTATGGCTTCATTCAGCTCCGGTTCCCAACGAT
CAAGGCGAGTTACATGATCCCCCATGTTGTGCAAAAAAGCGGTTAGCTCCTTCGGTCCTCCGATCGTTGT
CAGAAGTAAGTTGGCCGCAGTGTTATCACTCATGGTTATGGCAGCACTGCATAATTCTCTTACTGTCATG
CCATCCGTAAGATGCTTTTCTGTGACTGGTGAGTACTCAACCAAGTCATTCTGAGAATAGTGTATGCGGC
GACCGAGTTGCTCTTGCCCGGCGTCAATACGGGATAATACCGCGCCACATAGCAGAACTTTAAAAGTGCT
CATCATTGGAAAACGTTCTTCGGGGCGAAAACTCTCAAGGATCTTACCGCTGTTGAGATCCAGTTCGATG
TAACCCACTCGTGCACCCAACTGATCTTCAGCATCTTTTACTTTCACCAGCGTTTCTGGGTGAGCAAAAA
CAGGAAGGCAAAATGCCGCAAAAAAGGGAATAAGGGCGACACGGAAATGTTGAATACTCATACTCTTCCT
TTTTCAATATTATTGAAGCATTTATCAGGGTTATTGTCTCATGAGCGGATACATATTTGAATGTATTTAG
AAAAATAAACAAATAGGGGTTCCGCGCACATTTCCCCGAAAAGTGCCACCTGACGTCGACGGATCGGGAG
ATCTCCCGATCCCCTATGGTGCACTCTCAGTACAATCTGCTCTGATGCCGCATAGTTAAGCCAGTATCTG
CTCCCTGCTTGTGTGTTGGAGGTCGCTGAGTAGTGCGCGAGCAAAATTTAAGCTACAACAAGGCAAGGCT
TGACCGACAATTGCATGAAGAATCTGCTTAGGGTTAGGCGTTTTGCGCTGCTTCGCGATGTACGGGCCAG
ATATACGCGTTGACATTGATTATTGACTAGTTATTAATAGTAATCAATTACGGGGTCATTAGTTCATAGC
CCATATATGGAGTTCCGCGTTACATAACTTACGGTAAATGGCCCGCCTGGCTGACCGCCCAACGACCCCC
GCCCATTGACGTCAATAATGACGTATGTTCCCATAGTAACGCCAATAGGGACTTTCCATTGACGTCAATG
GGTGGAGTATTTACGGTAAACTGCCCACTTGGCAGTACATCAAGTGTATCATATGCCAAGTACGCCCCCT
ATTGACGTCAATGACGGTAAATGGCCCGCCTGGCATTATGCCCAGTACATGACCTTATGGGACTTTCCTA
CTTGGCAGTACATCTACGTATTAGTCATCGCTATTACCATGGTGATGCGGTTTTGGCAGTACATCAATGG
GCGTGGATAGCGGTTTGACTCACGGGGATTTCCAAGTCTCCACCCCATTGACGTCAATGGGAGTTTGTTT
TGGCACCAAAATCAACGGGACTTTCCAAAATGTCGTAACAACTCCGCCCCATTGACGCAAATGGGCGGTA
GGCGTGTACGGTGGGAGGTCTATATAAGCAGAGCTCTCCCTATCAGTGATAGAGATCTCCCTATCAGTGA
TAGAGATCGTCGACGAGCTCGTTTAGTGAACCGTCAGATCGCCTGGAGACGCCATCCACGCTGTTTTGAC
CTCCATAGAAGACACCGGGACCGATCCAGCCTCCGGACTCTAGCGTTTAAACTTAAGCTTGGTACCGAGC
TCGGATCCACTAGTCCAGTGTGGTGGAATTCTGCAGATATCAACAAGTTTGTACAAAAAAGCAGGCTTCA
TGGGTCGCAAGAAGAAGAAGCAGCTGAAGCCGTGGTGCTGGTATTGTAATAGAGATTTTGATGATGAGAA
GATCCTTATTCAGCACCAAAAAGCAAAGCATTTTAAATGCCATATATGTCACAAGAAATTGTATACAGGA
CCTGGCTTAGCTATTCATTGCATGCAGGTACATAAAGAAACAATAGATGCCGTACCAAATGCAATACCTG
GAAGAACAGACATAGAGTTGGAAATATATGGTATGGAAGGTATTCCAGAAAAAGACATGGATGAAAGACG
ACGACTTCTTGAACAGAAAACACAAGAAAGTCAAAAAAAGAAGCAACAAGATGATTCTGATGAATATGAT
GATGACGACTCTGCAGCCTCAACTTCATTTCAGCCACAGCCTGTTCAACCTCAGCAAGGTTATATTCCTC
CAATGGCACAGCCAGGACTGCCACCAGTACCAGGAGCACCAGGAATGCCTCCAGGCATACCTCCATTAAT
GCCAGGTGTTCCTCCTCTGATGCCAGGAATGCCACCAGTTATGCCAGGCATGCCACCTGGATTGCATCAT
CAGAGAAAATACACCCAGTCATTTTGCGGTGAAAACATAATGATGCCAATGGGTGGAATGATGCCACCTG
GACCAGGAATACCACCTCTGATGCCTGGAATGCCACCAGGTATGCCCCCACCTGTTCCACGTCCTGGAAT
TCCTCCAATGACTCAAGCACAGGCTGTTTCAGCGCCAGGTTATACACAGTCTACAGCTTCAACAACTAGT
ACAACAAATAGTACTGCAGCTAAACCAGCGGCTTCAATAACAAGTAAGCCTGCTACACTTACAACTACAT
CCGCCACATCAAAGTTGATCCATCCAGATGAGGATATATCCCTGGAAGAGAGAAGGGCACAGTTACCTAA
GTATCAACGTAATCTTCCTCGGCCAGGACAGGCCCCCATCGGTAATCCACCAGTTGGACCAATTGGAGGT
ATGATGCCACCACAGCCAGGCATCCCACAGCAACAAGGAATGAGACCCCCAATGCCACCTCATGGTCAGT
ATGGTGGTCATCATCAAGGCATGCCAGGATACCTTCCTGGTGCTATGCCCCCGTATGGGCAGGGACCGCC
AATGGTGCCCCCTTACCAGGGTGGGCCTCCTCGACCTCCGATGGGAATGAGACCTCCTGTAATGTCGCAA
GGTGGCCGTTACAACCCAGCTTTCTTGTACAAAGTGGTGATGGGCTGCAGGAATTCGATATCAAGCTTAG
GTGGAATGGACTACAAGGACCACGACGGTGACTACAAGGACCACGACATCGACTACAAGGACGACGACGA
CAAGTAGCTCGAGTCTAGAGGGCCCGTTTAAACCCGCTGATCAGCCTCGACTGTGCCTTCTAGTTGCCAG
CCATCTGTTGTTTGCCCCTCCCCCGTGCCTTCCTTGACCCTGGAAGGTGCCACTCCCACTGTCCTTTCCT
AATAAAATGAGGAAATTGCATCGCATTGTCTGAGTAGGTGTCATTCTATTCTGGGGGGTGGGGTGGGGCA
GGACAGCAAGGGGGAGGATTGGGAAGACAATAGCAGGCATGCTGGGGATGCGGTGGGCTCTATGGCTTCT
GAGGCGGAAAGAACCAGCTGGGGCTCTAGGGGGTATCCCC
[124 nt withheld, positions 5431-5554]
C
[91 nt withheld, positions 5556-5646]
AGGGTGATGGTTCACGTACCTAGAAGTTCCTATTCCGAAGTTCCTATTCTCTAGAAAGTATAGGAACTTC
CTTGGCCAAAAAGCCTGAACTCACCGCGACGTCTGTCGAGAAGTTTCTGATCGAAAAGTTCGACAGCGTC
TCCGACCTGATGCAGCTCTCGGAGGGCGAAGAATCTCGTGCTTTCAGCTTCGATGTAGGAGGGCGTGGAT
ATGTCCTGCGGGTAAATAGCTGCGCCGATGGTTTCTACAAAGATCGTTATGTTTATCGGCACTTTGCATC
GGCCGCGCTCCCGATTCCGGAAGTGCTTGACATTGGGGAATTCAGCGAGAGCCTGACCTATTGCATCTCC
CGCCGTGCACAGGGTGTCACGTTGCAAGACCTGCCTGAAACCGAACTGCCCGCTGTTCTGCAGCCGGTCG
CGGAGGCCATGGATGCGATCGCTGCGGCCGATCTTAGCCAGACGAGCGGGTTCGGCCCATTCGGACCGCA
AGGAATCGGTCAATACACTACATGGCGTGATTTCATATGCGCGATTGCTGATCCCCATGTGTATCACTGG
CAAACTGTGATGGACGACACCGTCAGTGCGTCCGTCGCGCAGGCTCTCGATGAGCTGATGCTTTGGGCCG
AGGACTGCCCCGAAGTCCGGCACCTCGTGCACGCGGATTTCGGCTCCAACAATGTCCTGACGGACAATGG
CCGCATAACAGCGGTCATTGACTGGAGCGAGGCGATGTTCGGGGATTCCCAATACGAGGTCGCCAACATC
TTCTTCTGGAGGCCGTGGTTGGCTTGTATGGAGCAGCAGACGCGCTACTTCGAGCGGAGGCATCCGGAGC
Features (pLannotate 1.2.2; 25 found; start..end, strand, type, name):
    270..395     +  CDS            ble (fragment): BLE_KLEPN - Experimental evidence at protein level: Swiss-Prot protein existence level 1. Binding protein with a strong affinity to the bleomycin family of antibiotics. Binds to CL990; an antimitotic-antibiotic compound. From Klebsiella pneumoniae.
    390..511     +  polyA_signal   SV40 poly(A) signal: SV40 polyadenylation signal
    584..600     -  protein_bind   lac operator: The lac repressor binds to the lac operator to inhibit transcription in E. coli. This inhibition can be relieved by adding lactose or isopropyl-β-D-thiogalactopyranoside (IPTG). lac repressor encoded by lacI
    608..638     -  promoter       lac promoter: promoter for the E. coli lac operon
    653..674     -  protein_bind   CAP binding site: CAP binding activates transcription in the presence of cAMP. E. coli catabolite activator protein
    687..779     -  CDS            lacI (fragment): lac repressor; lacI; The lac repressor binds to the lac operator to inhibit transcription in E. coli. This inhibition can be relieved by adding lactose or isopropyl-β-D-thiogalactopyranoside (IPTG).
    962..1550    -  rep_origin     ori: high-copy-number ColE1/pMB1/pBR322/pUC origin of replication
   1721..2581    -  CDS            AmpR: β-lactamase; bla; confers resistance to ampicillin, carbenicillin, and related antibiotics
   2582..2686    -  promoter       AmpR promoter: bla
   2745..2797    -  misc_feature   bom (fragment): basis of mobility region from pBR322
   2952..3331    +  enhancer       CMV enhancer: human cytomegalovirus immediate early enhancer
   3332..3535    +  promoter       CMV promoter: human cytomegalovirus (CMV) immediate early promoter
   3537..3556    +  promoter       PLtetO-1 promoter (fragment): modified phage lambda PL promoter with tet operator sites (Lutz and Bujard, 1997)
   3558..3577    +  promoter       PLtetO-1 promoter (fragment): modified phage lambda PL promoter with tet operator sites (Lutz and Bujard, 1997)
   3585..3618    +  promoter       TRE3GV promoter (fragment): 3rd-generation Tet-responsive promoter that can be activated by binding of Tet-On® 3G, optimized for retroviral and lentiviral vectors
   3753..3777    +  protein_bind   attB1: mutant version of attB; recombination site for the Gateway® BP reaction BP Clonase™
   3780..4982    +  CDS            ZNF207 (fragment): ZN207_HUMAN - Also known as BUGZ From Homo sapiens (Human).
   4984..5008    -  protein_bind   attB2: mutant version of attB; recombination site for the Gateway® BP reaction BP Clonase™
   5012..5039    +  misc_feature   MCS (fragment): pBluescript multiple cloning site
   5094..5114    +  CDS            FLAG (fragment): FLAG® epitope tag, followed by an enterokinase cleavage site
   5161..5385    +  polyA_signal   bGH poly(A) signal: bovine growth hormone polyadenylation signal
   5389..5410    +  promoter       SV40 promoter (fragment): SV40 enhancer and early promoter
   5431..5664    +  rep_origin     f1 ori (fragment) (sequence partly withheld): f1 bacteriophage origin of replication; arrow indicates direction of (+) strand synthesis
   5669..5716    +  protein_bind   FRT: FLP-mediated recombination occurs in the 8-bp core sequence TCTAGAAA (Turan and Bode, 2011). FLP recombinase from the Saccharomyces cerevisiae 2μ plasmid
   5724..260     +  CDS            HygR (across the origin): aminoglycoside phosphotransferase from E. coli; aph(4)-Ia; confers resistance to hygromycin
