[The description below was written by a language model from this plasmid's Addgene catalogue record and pLannotate feature annotations shown in this document.]
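Description:
pcDNA5-ZNF207_∆RNA1-2_-3xFLAG is a mammalian expression plasmid built on the pcDNA5/FRT/TO backbone and designed for making isogenic, doxycycline-inducible stable cell lines through the Flp-In system. In bacteria it is maintained as a high-copy plasmid through a ColE1/pUC-type origin and selected with ampicillin via the β-lactamase gene. The annotated sequence record is about 6.5 kb.

The payload is human ZNF207 (also called BuGZ) carrying a deletion the depositor names "RNA1-2". The record does not define which residues are removed, although the feature table does annotate the coding region as a partial match to the full-length protein, as expected for a deletion. The open reading frame was introduced by Gateway cloning and is flanked by attB1 and attB2 sites, with a C-terminal 3xFLAG tag supplied downstream for detection or immunoprecipitation; the automated annotation picks up only a fragment of this tag. Expression is driven by the CMV enhancer and promoter followed by tet operator sequences (the CMV/TO arrangement), so transcription is repressed in cells expressing the Tet repressor and is released by doxycycline or tetracycline. The transcript ends at a bGH polyadenylation signal.

Downstream lies an FRT site placed directly before a hygromycin resistance coding sequence with an SV40 poly(A) signal. Because this gene lacks its own functional promoter in the plasmid, hygromycin resistance arises only after FLP-mediated recombination into the genomic FRT site of a Flp-In host line, giving single-copy integration at a defined locus. The associated study concerns ZNF207 as a regulator of aberrant LMNA splicing in progeria, which suggests this mutant is compared with wild-type protein in that context.
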