Addgene plasmid #231933: pcDNA5-ZNF207_∆RNA1-2_-3xFLAG
Purpose: Vector for generating Flp-In cell lines allowing dox-inducible mammalian expression of ZNF207_∆RNA1-2_-3xFLAG
Depositing lab: Thomas Gonatopoulos-Pournatzis. Depositing organization: National Cancer Institute (NCI). Publication: RNA-coupled CRISPR screens reveal ZNF207 as a regulator of LMNA aberrant splicing in progeria. Behera AK, Kim JJ, Kordale S, Pekovic F, Damodaran AP, Kumari B, Vidak S, Dickson E, Xiao MS, Duncan G, Andresson T, Misteli T, Valkov E, Gonatopoulos-Pournatzis T. Mol Cell. 2026 Jan 8;86(1):41-59.e15. doi: 10.1016/j.molcel.2025.12.003. Epub 2025 Dec 30. PubMed 41475346.
Backbone
  Vector backbone: pcDNA5/FRT/TO
  Vector type: Mammalian Expression
  Selectable markers: Hygromycin, only when integrated into FlpIn FRT site
Growth in bacteria
  Bacterial resistance: Ampicillin, 100 μg/mL
  Growth temperature: 37°C
  Growth strain: DH5alpha
  Copy number: High Copy
Gene/Insert
  Gene/Insert name: ZNF207
  Species: H. sapiens (human)
  Mutation: deletion of RNA1-2
  Entrez Gene: ZNF207 (a.k.a. BuGZ, hBuGZ)
  Promoter: CMV/TO inducible promoter
  Tag / fusion protein: FLAG (C terminal on insert)
  Cloning method: Gateway Cloning
Terms and licenses: Academic/Nonprofit Terms; Industry Terms: Not Available to Industry
Depositor comments: Please visit https://doi.org/10.1101/2025.04.25.648738 for bioRxiv preprint.
How to cite: pcDNA5-ZNF207_∆RNA1-2_-3xFLAG was a gift from Thomas Gonatopoulos-Pournatzis (Addgene plasmid # 231933 ; http://n2t.net/addgene:231933 ; RRID:Addgene_231933)
